Addgene plasmid #223716: pHR-SFFV-FLAG-TurboID-dPB1-SQSTM1
Purpose: Expresses FLAG-TurboID-dPB1-SQSTM1
Depositing lab: Benjamin Wolozin. Depositing organization: Boston University Medical Campus. Publication: Proximity labeling reveals dynamic changes in the SQSTM1 protein network. Ortiz ANR, Zhang L, Ash PEA, Basu A, Puri S, van der Spek SJF, Wang Z, Dorrian L, Emili A, Wolozin B. bioRxiv [Preprint]. 2024 Jun 27:2023.12.12.571324. doi: 10.1101/2023.12.12.571324. PubMed 38168279.
Backbone
  Vector backbone: pHR-SFFV
  Vector type: Mammalian Expression, Lentiviral
Growth in bacteria
  Bacterial resistance: Ampicillin, 100 μg/mL
  Growth temperature: 30°C
  Growth strain: NEB Stable
  Copy number: Low Copy
Gene/Insert
  Gene/Insert name: SQSTM1
  Species: H. sapiens (human)
  Mutation: deletion 1-119
  Entrez Gene: SQSTM1 (a.k.a. A170, DMRV, EBIAP, FTDALS3, NADGP, OSIL, PDB3, ZIP3, p60, p62, p62B)
  Promoter: SFFV
  Tag / fusion protein: TurboID (N terminal on insert)
  Cloning method: Other
  Sequencing primers: 5′ ggtggcagtggatctcgagtcATGcgcaacatggtgcaccccaat; 3′ atctagatccggtggatccTTAcaacggcgggggatgctttga
Terms and licenses: Academic/Nonprofit Terms; Industry Terms: Not Available to Industry
Depositor comments: Please visit https://doi.org/10.1101/2023.12.12.571324 for bioRxiv preprint.
How to cite: pHR-SFFV-FLAG-TurboID-dPB1-SQSTM1 was a gift from Benjamin Wolozin (Addgene plasmid # 223716 ; http://n2t.net/addgene:223716 ; RRID:Addgene_223716)
