[The description below was written by a language model from this plasmid's Addgene catalogue record and pLannotate feature annotations shown in this document.]
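Description:
pHR-SFFV-FLAG-TurboID-dPB1-SQSTM1 is an 11 kb HIV-1-derived lentiviral transfer plasmid built on the pHR-SFFV backbone for expression in mammalian cells, either by direct transfection or after packaging into lentiviral particles. In bacteria it is maintained through a ColE1/pUC-type origin and selected with ampicillin via the β-lactamase gene; the catalogue lists it as low copy and propagated in a recombination-deficient strain, as is common for LTR-containing vectors. The backbone also carries pBR322 remnants (rop, bom and tetracycline-resistance fragments) and, outside the proviral region, an SV40 promoter followed by gpt fragments, SV40 small t intron sequences and an SV40 polyadenylation signal. These appear to be legacy backbone sequence, and the record assigns them no role as a marker.

The viral portion runs from a truncated 5' LTR through the Ψ packaging signal with a partial gag sequence, the Rev response element and the cPPT/CTS, to a self-inactivating ΔU3 3' LTR. These elements allow genomic RNA export, encapsidation, nuclear import and integration without reconstituting an active viral promoter. Between them, the spleen focus-forming virus (SFFV) LTR promoter drives a single open reading frame. It consists of a FLAG epitope, the engineered promiscuous biotin ligase TurboID, and human SQSTM1 (p62) lacking residues 1–119, a deletion the name designates dPB1, indicating removal of the N-terminal PB1 domain. A WPRE downstream of the coding sequence enhances transcript stability and expression.

The fusion is designed for proximity labeling: TurboID biotinylates proteins near the SQSTM1 bait so they can be captured and identified, while FLAG permits detection. The associated publication maps the SQSTM1 protein network, so this truncated bait presumably serves for comparison with full-length SQSTM1, although the record does not state this.
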