Features (pLannotate 1.2.2; 35 found; start..end, strand, type, name):
     90..108     +  promoter       SP6 promoter: promoter for bacteriophage SP6 RNA polymerase
    133..366     -  LTR            3' LTR (ΔU3): self-inactivating 3' long terminal repeat (LTR) from HIV-1
    368..436     -  CDS            nef (fragment): NEF_HV1Z2 - Experimental evidence at protein level: Swiss-Prot protein existence level 1. Extracellular Nef protein targets CD4(+) T-lymphocytes for apoptosis by interacting with CXCR4 surface receptors. From Human immunodeficiency virus type 1 group M subtype D (isolate Z2/CDC-Z34) (HIV-1).
    453..475     -  misc_feature   MCS (fragment): pBluescript multiple cloning site
    476..1064    -  misc_feature   WPRE: woodchuck hepatitis virus posttranscriptional regulatory element
   1064..1082    -  misc_feature   MCS (fragment): pBluescript multiple cloning site
   1083..1113    -  misc_feature   MCS (fragment): pUC18/19 multiple cloning site
   1206..2171    -  CDS            SQSTM1 (fragment): SQSTM_HUMAN - Also known as ORCA, OSIL. Experimental evidence at protein level: Swiss-Prot protein existence level 1. Autophagy receptor required for selective macroautophagy (aggrephagy). Functions as a bridge between polyubiquitinated cargo and autophagosomes. Interacts directly with both the cargo to become degraded and an autophagy modifier of the MAP1 LC3 family (PubMed:16286508, PubMed:20168092, PubMed:24128730, PubMed:28404643, PubMed:22622177). Along with WDFY3, involved in the formation and autophagic degradation of cytoplasmic ubiquitin-containing inclusions (p62 bodies, ALIS/aggreso
   2211..3168    -  CDS            TurboID (fragment): mutant of the E. coli biotin ligase BioID engineered for improved catalytic efficiency (Branon et al., 2018)
   3167..3188    -  CDS            3xFLAG (fragment): three tandem FLAG® epitope tags
   3241..3648    -  promoter       SFFV promoter: spleen focus-forming virus long terminal repeat (LTR) promoter
   3732..3764    +  misc_feature   MCS (fragment): pBluescript multiple cloning site
   3801..3918    -  misc_feature   cPPT/CTS: central polypurine tract and central termination sequence of HIV-1
   3955..4055    -  CDS            Rev (fragment): human immunodeficiency virus 1 (HIV-1) Rev protein; rev; enhances nuclear export of unspliced and incompletely spliced viral mRNAs
   4432..4665    -  misc_feature   RRE: The Rev response element (RRE) of HIV-1 allows for Rev-dependent mRNA export from the nucleus to the cytoplasm.
   4840..5178    -  CDS            HIV-1 gag (fragment): gag protein from human immunodeficiency virus 1; gag
   5162..5287    -  misc_feature   HIV-1 Ψ: packaging signal of human immunodeficiency virus type 1
   5334..5591    -  LTR            5' LTR (truncated): truncated 5' long terminal repeat (LTR) from HIV-1
   5639..5968    -  CDS            nef (fragment): NEF_HV1BR - Experimental evidence at protein level: Swiss-Prot protein existence level 1. Extracellular Nef protein targets CD4(+) T-lymphocytes for apoptosis by interacting with CXCR4 surface receptors (PubMed:14990729). From Human immunodeficiency virus type 1 group M subtype B (isolate BRU/LAI) (HIV-1).
   6135..6269    -  polyA_signal   SV40 poly(A) signal: SV40 polyadenylation signal
   6292..6375    -  CDS            large T antigen (fragment): large T antigen from SV40 (simian virus 40)
   6694..6714    -  CDS            SV40 NLS: nuclear localization signal of SV40 (simian virus 40) large T antigen
   6844..6909    -  intron         small t intron: SV40 (simian virus 40) small t antigen intron
   6911..6985    -  CDS            small t antigen (fragment): SV40 (simian virus 40) small t antigen
   6989..7294    -  CDS            frsA (fragment): FRSA_ECOLI - Also known as yafA. Experimental evidence at protein level: Swiss-Prot protein existence level 1. Catalyzes the hydrolysis of esters (PubMed:15808744). Displays esterase activity toward pNP-butyrate (PubMed:15808744). May stimulate mixed-acid fermentation by acting as a fermentation/respiration switch that down-regulates respiration and up- regulates fermentation rates (PubMed:15169777). From Escherichia coli (strain K12).
   7389..7724    -  CDS            gpt (fragment): XGPT_ECOLI - Also known as gpp, gxu. Experimental evidence at protein level: Swiss-Prot protein existence level 1. Purine salvage pathway enzyme that catalyzes the transfer of the ribosyl-5-phosphate group from 5-phospho-alpha-D-ribose 1- diphosphate (PRPP) to the N9 position of the 6-oxopurines guanine and xanthine to form the corresponding ribonucleotides GMP (guanosine 5'- monophosphate) and XMP (xanthosine 5'-monophosphate), with the release of PPi. To a lesser extent, also acts on hypoxanthine (PubMed:9100006, PubMed:3886014). Does not ribophosphorylate adenine (PubMed:3886014). From Esch
   7724..7843    -  CDS            gpt (fragment): XGPT_ECOLI - Also known as gpp, gxu. Experimental evidence at protein level: Swiss-Prot protein existence level 1. Purine salvage pathway enzyme that catalyzes the transfer of the ribosyl-5-phosphate group from 5-phospho-alpha-D-ribose 1- diphosphate (PRPP) to the N9 position of the 6-oxopurines guanine and xanthine to form the corresponding ribonucleotides GMP (guanosine 5'- monophosphate) and XMP (xanthosine 5'-monophosphate), with the release of PPi. To a lesser extent, also acts on hypoxanthine (PubMed:9100006, PubMed:3886014). Does not ribophosphorylate adenine (PubMed:3886014). From Esch
   8043..8372    -  promoter       SV40 promoter: SV40 enhancer and early promoter
   8379..8435    -  CDS            lacI (fragment): lac repressor; lacI; The lac repressor binds to the lac operator to inhibit transcription in E. coli. This inhibition can be relieved by adding lactose or isopropyl-β-D-thiogalactopyranoside (IPTG).
   8618..9206    -  rep_origin     ori: high-copy-number ColE1/pMB1/pBR322/pUC origin of replication
   9377..10237   -  CDS            AmpR: β-lactamase; bla; confers resistance to ampicillin, carbenicillin, and related antibiotics
  10238..10342   -  promoter       AmpR promoter: bla
  10437..10472   +  CDS            rop (fragment): Rop protein, which maintains plasmids at low copy number; rop
  10574..10622   +  misc_feature   bom (fragment): basis of mobility region from pBR322
  10623..10902   -  CDS            TcR (fragment): tetracycline efflux protein; tet; confers resistance to tetracycline
>Addgene plasmid #223716 | pHR-SFFV-FLAG-TurboID-dPB1-SQSTM1 | addgene full sequence | sequence record 443631 | Addgene NGS Result
AAGCCAGATGCTACACAATTAGGCTTGTACATATTGTCGTTAGAACGCGGCTACAATTAATACATAACCT
TATGTATCATACACATACGATTTAGGTGACACTATAGAATACACGGAATTAATTCTAGATGCTGCTAGAG
ATTTTCCACACTGACTAAAAGGGTCTGAGGGATCTCTAGTTACCAGAGTCACACAACAGACGGGCACACA
CTACTTGAAGCACTCAAGGCAAGCTTTATTGAGGCTTAAGCAGTGGGTTCCCTAGTTAGCCAGAGAGCTC
CCAGGCTCAGATCTGGTCTAACCAGAGAGACCCAGTACAAGCAAAAAGCAGATCTTGTCTTCGTTGGGAG
TGAATTAGCCCTTCCAGTCCCCCCTTTTCTTTTAAAAAGTGGCTAAGATCTACAGCTGCCTTGTAAGTCA
TTGGTCTTAAAGGTACCGAGCTCGAATTAATTCCCTCGAGGTCGACGGTATCGATGCGGGGAGGCGGCCC
AAAGGGAGATCCGACTCGTCTGAGGGCGAAGGCGAAGACGCGGAAGAGGCCGCAGAGCCGGCAGCAGGCC
GCGGGAAGGAAGGTCCGCTGGATTGAGGGCCGAAGGGACGTAGCAGAAGGACGTCCCGCGCAGAATCCAG
GTGGCAACACAGGCGAGCAGCCAAGGAAAGGACGATGATTTCCCCGACAACACCACGGAATTGTCAGTGC
CCAACAGCCGAGCCCCTGTCCAGCAGCGGGCAAGGCAGGCGGCGATGAGTTCCGCCGTGGCAATAGGGAG
GGGGAAAGCGAAAGTCCCGGAAAGGAGCTGACAGGTGGTGGCAATGCCCCAACCAGTGGGGGTTGCGTCA
GCAAACACAGTGCACACCACGCCACGTTGCCTGACAACGGGCCACAACTCCTCATAAAGAGACAGCAACC
AGGATTTATACAAGGAGGAGAAAATGAAAGCCATACGGGAAGCAATAGCATGATACAAAGGCATTAAAGC
AGCGTATCCACATAGCGTAAAAGGAGCAACATAGTTAAGAATACCAGTCAATCTTTCACAAATTTTGTAA
TCCAGAGGTTGATTATCGATAAGCTTGATATCAAGCTTGCATGCCTGCAGGTCGACTCTAGAGTCGCGGC
CTCAGTCAGTCACGCATGTTGCAGGTGGGAGTTGCGGCCGCAAGTCAAGGATCTTAATCAGTTATCTAGA
TCCGGTGGATCCTTACAACGGCGGGGGATGCTTTGAATACTGGATGGTGTCCAGAGCCGCTCCGATGTCA
TAGTTCTTGGTCTGCAGGAGCCTGGTGAGCCAGCCGCCTTCATCAGAGAAGCCCATGGACAGCATCTGGG
AGAGGGACTCAATCAGCCGCGGGTCAGCCTCTGGCGGGAGATGTGGGTACAAGGCAGCTTCCTTCAGCCC
TGTGGGTCCCTCCTGGGAGGGGTCCAGAGAGCTTGGCCCTTCGGATTCTGGCATCTGTAGGGACTGGAGT
TCACCTGTAGACGGGTCCACTTCTTTTGAAGACAGATGGGTCCAGTCATCATCTCCTCCTGAACAGTTAT
CCGACTCCATCTGTTCCTCAGGGCGCCCCTCGGACTCCAAGGCGATCTTTCTCATCTGCTCCGCCAGAGA
CTGCGTGGCGCCCTCAACATTCCCACCCGGCTTGCTGGGATCAGAGCAGCAGCTGCTTGGCTGTGAGCTG
CTCTTCTCCTCTGTGCTGGAACTCTCTGGAGAGACGGGGGTCAGGCGGCTTCTTTTCCCTCCGTGCTCCA
CATCGATATCAACTTCAATGCCCAGAGGGCTAAGGGCAGCTGCCACACTCTCCCCAACGTTCTTCAGGAA
ATTCACACTCGGATCCTCCGATGGACCAGAAGCTGATTCTGCCGTGGGGCCAGGGCGGGCCTCCCCTGCA
CGAGGAGGACGTGGGCTCCAGTTTCCTGGTGGACCCATTTCCCATCCTGGCCACCCGAAGTGTCCGTGTT
TCACCTTCCGGAGCCAGCGGCTGTGCGAGAAGCCCTCAGACAGGTGCCCGAAGGGGCTGGGGAATGCGAG
CTTGGTGTGCCCCCGGTGCAAGCCCTTTCCCTCGCAGACGCTACACAAGTCGTAGTCTGGGCAGACGCTG
CACTTGTAGCGGGTTCCTACCACAGGCCCATTGCAGCCATCGCAGATCACATTGGGGTGCACCATGTTGC
GCATGACTCGAGATCCACTGCCACCAGATCTGAGTCCGGACTTTTCGGCAGACCGCAGACTGATTTCTCC
GCCCATCCAGGGTTTGATAACTCCGTCCTGTTCCAGCAGCAGGGCTCCCTGTTTATCAATCCCCCGGCTA
ATCCCGAAAATCTCTTTGTCCCCAATGATCAGCTTCACGGGTCTATTGATGAAGTTATCCAGCTTCTCCC
ACCGTGGCAGATATGGAGCCAGGCCTTCCTGCTCGAACAGTTCCAGGGCTGCCCGCAGCTCTCGGATCAG
CGTAGCGGCCAGAGTATTCCTGTCCAGGTTAATCCCTGCTTCCTGCAGTGTGATCCAGCCCTGATTGACC
ACGCTTTCCTCCACGCGCCTCATAGCCACGTTAATCCCGGCGCCAATGACGATCTGTGCAGCATCGCCTG
TTATTCCGGCCAGCTCCACCAGGATGCCTGCCAGCTTTCTATCCTGCAGATACAGGTCATTGGGCCATTT
GACTCGCACCTTGTCTGCTCCCAGCTTTCGCAGCGCTTCTGCCATGACAATTCCGATGACCGGGCCCAGG
CCGATTGCTGCTGGTCCCCGCTTCAGGCGCCAAAACATACTCAGGTACAGGTTAGCTCCAAAAGGAGAGA
ACCATTTCCTCCCTCTGCTTCCTCTCCCTGCCTGCTGATATTCTGCAATGCAAGCATCCCCACTCTTCAG
CTCGCCGATTCGATCCAGCAGGTACTGATTGGTGGAGTCGACCACAGGCAGGACTGCCACGCTCCCGCCG
TCCAGCTGTCCCAGAATCTGTTTAGCGTTCAGCAGCGGGATAGGCTCGGGCAGAGAGTAGCCCTTTCCGG
GCACGGTGAACACGTCCACGCCCCAGTCGCGCAGAGTCTGAATGTGCTTGTTGATAGCGGCCCTGGACAT
GCCCAGGGTTTCTCCCAGCTGTTCGCCACTATGGAACTCGCCATTAGCCAGGAGAGCGATCAGCTTCAGA
GGCACAGTATTGTCTTTCTTATCGTCGTCATCCTTGTAGTCCATGGTGGCTACCGGTACGCGTGAGAATT
CTCGAGAGCTCCAGATCCCCCCCGGGCGACTCAGTCTGTCGGAGGACTGGCGCGCCGAGTGAGGGGTTGT
GAGCTCTTTTATAGAGCTCGGGAAGCAGAAGCGCGCGAACAGAAGCGAGAAGCAGGCTGATTGGTTAATT
CAAATAAGGCGCAGGGTCATTTCAGGTCCTTGGGGGAGCCTGGAAACATCTGATGGGTCTTAAGAAACTG
CTGAGGGTTGGGCCATATCTGGGGACCATCTGTTCTTGGCCTCGGGCCGGGGCCGAAACTGCGGTGACCA
TCTGTTCTTGGCCCCGGGCCGGGGCCGAAACTGCTCACCGCAGATATCCTGTTTGGCCCAACGTTAGCTA
TTTTCATGTACCCGCCCTTGATCTGAACTTCTCTATTCTTGGTTTGGTATTTTTCCATGCCTTGCAAAAT
GGCGTTACTGCAGCTAGCTTGCCAAACCTACAGGTGGGGTCTTTCATTCCCCCCTTTTTCTGGAGACTAA
ATAAAATCTTTTATTTTATCGGGGCTGCAGGAATTCGATATCAAGCTTATCGATCCAAACTGGATCTCTG
CTGTCCCTGTAATAAACCCGAAAATTTTGAATTTTTGTAATTTGTTTTTGTAATTCTTTAGTTTGTATGT
CTGTTGCTATTATGTCTACTATTCTTTCCCCTGCACTGTACCCCCCAATCCCCCCTTTTCTTTTAAAATT
GTGGATGAATACTGCCATTTGGCGATACCGTCGAGATCCGTTCACTAATCGAATGGATCTGTCTCTGTCT
CTCTCTCCACCTTCTTCTTCTATTCCTTCGGGCCTGTCGGGTCCCCTCGGGGTTGGGAGGTGGGTCTGAA
ACGATAATGGTGAATATCCCTGCCTAACTCTATTCACTATAGAAAGTACAGCAAAAACTATTCTTAAACC
TACCAAGCCTCCTACTATCATTATGAATAATTTTATATACCACAGCCAATTTGTTATGTTAAACCAATTC
CACAAACTTGCCCATTTATCTAATTCCAATAATTCTTGTTCATTCTTTTCTTGCTGGTTTTGCGATTCTT
CAATTAAGGAGTGTATTAAGCTTGTGTAATTGTTAATTTCTCTGTCCCACTCCATCCAGGTCGTGTGATT
CCAAATCTGTTCCAGAGATTTATTACTCCAACTAGCATTCCAAGGCACAGCAGTGGTGCAAATGAGTTTT
CCAGAGCAACCCCAAATCCCCAGGAGCTGTTGATCCTTTAGGTATCTTTCCACAGCCAGGATTCTTGCCT
GGAGCTGCTTGATGCCCCAGACTGTGAGTTGCAACAGATGCTGTTGCGCCTCAATAGCCCTCAGCAAATT
GTTCTGCTGCTGCACTATACCAGACAATAATTGTCTGGCCTGTACCGTCAGCGTCATTGACGCTGCGCCC
ATAGTGCTTCCTGCTGCTCCCAAGAACCCAAGGAACAAAGCTCCTATTCCCACTGCTCTTTTTTCTCTCT
GCACCACTCTTCTCTTTGCCTTGGTGGGTGCTACTCCTAATGGTTCAATTTTTACTACTTTATATTTATA
TAATTCACTTCTCCAATTGTCCCTCATATCTCCTCCTCCAGGTCTGAAGATCAGCGGCCGGCCGCTTGCT
GTGCGGTGGTCTTACTTTTGTTTTGCTCTTCCTCTATCTTGTCTAAAGCTTCCTTGGTGTCTTTTATCTC
TATCCTTTGATGCACACAATAGAGGGTTGCTACTGTATTATATAATGATCTAAGTTCTTCTGATCCTGTC
TGAAGGGATGGTTGTAGCTGTCCCAGTATTTGTCTACAGCCTTCTGATGTTTCTAACAGGCCAGGATTAA
CTGCGAATCGTTCTAGCTCCCTGCTTGCCCATACTATATGTTTTAATTTATATTTTTTCTTTCCCCCTGG
CCTTAACCGAATTTTTTCCCATCGCGATCTAATTCTCCCCCGCTTAATACTGACGCTCTCGCACCCATCT
CTCTCCTTCTAGCCTCCGCTAGTCAAAATTTTTGGCGTACTCACCAGTCGCCGCCCCTCGCCTCTTGCCG
TGCGCGCTTCAGCAAGCCGAGTCCTGCGTCGAGAGAGCTCCTCTGGTTTCCCTTTCGCTTTCAAGTCCCT
GTTCGGGCGCCACTGCTAGAGATTTTCCACACTGACTAAAAGGGTCTGAGGGATCTCTAGTTACCAGAGT
CACACAACAGACGGGCACACACTACTTGAAGCACTCAAGGCAAGCTTTATTGAGGCTTAAGCAGTGGGTT
CCCTAGTTAGCCAGAGAGCTCCCAGGCTCAGATCTGGTCTAACCAGAGAGACCCAGTACAGGCAAAAAGC
AGCTGCTTATATGCAGGATCTGAGGGCTCGCCACTCCCCAGTCCCGCCCAGGCCACGCCTCCCTGGAAAG
TCCCCAGCGGAAAGTCCCTTGTAGCAAGCTCGATATCAGCAGTTCTTGAAGTACTCCGGATGCAGCTCTC
GGGCCACGTGATGAAATGCTAGGCGGCTGTCAAACCTCCACTCTAACACTTCTCTCTCCGGGTCATCCAT
CCCATGCAGGCTCACAGGGTGTAACAAGCTGGTGTTCTCTCCTTTATTGGCCTCTTCTACCTTATCTGGC
TCAACTGGTACTAGCTTGTAGCACCATCCAAAGGTCAGTGGATATCTGACCCCTGGCCCTGGTGTGTAGT
TCTGCTAATCAGGGAAGTAGCCTTGTGTGTGGTAGATCCACAGATCAAGGATATCTTGTCTTCTTTGGGA
GTGAATTAGCCCTTCCAACTACTAAGTTTGTAGTACATATTTAACAAATACAATTTCTTTAAAATGAAAA
TAATTCAGAGGAATCACAGGTTTAGAGTAAATGAAACCACAGGTAATTGGCAGTGGTAATAGGGTATGGG
GTGGGAAGTTTGGGATGATTTTGGTTAGCTTGAGTTATCCAGTTGATCCAGACATGATAAGATACATTGA
TGAGTTTGGACAAACCACAACTAGAATGCAGTGAAAAAAATGCTTTATTTGTGAAATTTGTGATGCTATT
GCTTTATTTGTAACCATTATAAGCTGCAATAAACAAGTTAACAACAACAATTGCATTCATTTTATGTTTC
AGGTTCAGGGGGAGGTGTGGGAGGTTTTTTAAAGCAAGTAAAACCTCTACAAATGTGGTATGGCTGATTA
TGATCTCTAGTCAAGGCACTATACATCAAATATTCCTTATTAACCCCTTTACAAATTAAAAAGCTAAAGG
TACACAATTTTTGAGCATAGTTATTAATAGCAGACACTCTATGCCTGTGTGGAGTAAGAAAAAACAGTAT
GTTATGATTATAACTGTTATGCCTACTTATAAAGGTTACAGAATATTTTTCCATAATTTTCTTGTATAGC
AGTGCAGCTTTTTCCTTTGTGGTGTAAATAGCAAAGCAAGCAAGAGTTCTATTACTAAACACAGCATGAC
TCAAAAAACTTAGCAATTCTGAAGGAAAGTCCTTGGGGTCTTCTACCTTTCTCTTCTTTTTTGGAGGAGT
AGAATGTTGAGAGTCAGCAGTAGCCTCATCATCACTAGATGGCATTTCTTCTGAGCAAAACAGGTTTTCC
TCATTAAAGGCATTCCACCACTGCTCCCATTCATCAGTTCCATAGGTTGGAATCTAAAATACACAAACAA
TTAGAATCAGTAGTTTAACACATTATACACTTAAAAATTTTATATTTACCTTAGAGCTTTAAATCTCTGT
AGGTAGTTTGTCCAATTATGTCACACCACAGAAGTAAGGTTCCTTCACAAAGATCCGGGGCCCACTCATA
AATCCAGTTGCCGCCACGGTAGCCAATCACCGTATCGTATAAATCATCGTCGGTACGTTCGGCATCGCTC
ATCACAATACGTGCCTGGACGTCGAGGATTTCGCGTGGGTCAATGCCGCGCCAGATCCACATCAGACGGT
TAATCATGCGATACCAGTGAGGGATGGTTTTACCATCAAGGGCCGACTGCACAGGCGGTTGTGCGCCGTG
ATTAAAGCGGCGGACTAGCGTCGAGGTTTCAGGATGTTTAAAGCGGGGTTTGAACAGGGTTTCGCTCAGG
TTTGCCTGTGTCATGGATGCAGCCTCCAGAATACTTACTGGAAACTATTGTAACCCGCCTGAAGTTAAAA
AGAACAACGCCCGGCAGTGCCAGGCGTTGAAAAGATTAGCGACCGGAGATTGGCGGGACGAATACGACGC
CCATATCCCACGGCTGTTCAATCCAGGTATCTTGCGGGATATCAACAACATAGTCATCAACCAGCGGACG
ACCAGCCGGTTTTGCGAAGATGGTGACAAAGTGCGCTTTTGGATACATTTCACGAATCGCAACCGCAGTA
CCACCGGTATCCACCAGGTCATCAATAACGATGAAGCCTTCGCCATCGCCTTCTGCGCGTTTCAGCACTT
TAAGCTCGCGCTGGTTGTCGTGATCGTAGCTGGAAATACAAACGGTATCGACATGACGAATACCCAGTTC
ACGCGCCAGTAACGCACCCGGTACAGACCGCCACGGCTTACGGCAATAATGCCTTTCCATTGTTCAGAAG
GCATCAGTCGGCTTGCGAGTTTACGTGCATGGATCTGCAACATGTCCCAGGTGACGATGTATTTTTCGCT
CATGTGAAGTGTCCCAGCCTGTTTATCTACGGCTTAAAAAGTGTTCGAGGGGAAAATAGGTTGCGCGAGA
TTATAGAGATCTGGCGCACTAAAAACCAGTATTTCACATGAGTCCGCGTCTTTTTACGCACTGCCTCTCC
CTGACGCGGGATAAAGTGGTATTCTCAAACATATCTCGCAAGCCTGTCTTGTGTCCAAGCTTTTTGCAAA
AGCCTAGGCCTCCAAAAAAGCCTCCTCACTACTTCTGGAATAGCTCAGAGGCCGAGGCGGCCTCGGCCTC
TGCATAAATAAAAAAAATTAGTCAGCCATGGGGCGGAGAATGGGCGGAACTGGGCGGAGTTAGGGGCGGG
ATGGGCGGAGTTAGGGGCGGGACTATGGTTGCTGACTAATTGAGATGCATGCTTTGCATACTTCTGCCTG
CTGGGGAGCCTGGGGACTTTCCACACCTGGTTGCTGACTAATTGAGATGCATGCTTTGCATACTTCTGCC
TGCTGGGGAGCCTGGGGACTTTCCACACCCTAACTGACACACATTCCACAGCTGCATTAATGAATCGGCC
AACGCGCGGGGAGAGGCGGTTTGCGTATTGGGCGCTCTTCCGCTTCCTCGCTCACTGACTCGCTGCGCTC
GGTCGTTCGGCTGCGGCGAGCGGTATCAGCTCACTCAAAGGCGGTAATACGGTTATCCACAGAATCAGGG
GATAACGCAGGAAAGAACATGTGAGCAAAAGGCCAGCAAAAGGCCAGGAACCGTAAAAAGGCCGCGTTGC
TGGCGTTTTTCCATAGGCTCCGCCCCCCTGACGAGCATCACAAAAATCGACGCTCAAGTCAGAGGTGGCG
AAACCCGACAGGACTATAAAGATACCAGGCGTTTCCCCCTGGAAGCTCCCTCGTGCGCTCTCCTGTTCCG
ACCCTGCCGCTTACCGGATACCTGTCCGCCTTTCTCCCTTCGGGAAGCGTGGCGCTTTCTCATAGCTCAC
GCTGTAGGTATCTCAGTTCGGTGTAGGTCGTTCGCTCCAAGCTGGGCTGTGTGCACGAACCCCCCGTTCA
GCCCGACCGCTGCGCCTTATCCGGTAACTATCGTCTTGAGTCCAACCCGGTAAGACACGACTTATCGCCA
CTGGCAGCAGCCACTGGTAACAGGATTAGCAGAGCGAGGTATGTAGGCGGTGCTACAGAGTTCTTGAAGT
GGTGGCCTAACTACGGCTACACTAGAAGAACAGTATTTGGTATCTGCGCTCTGCTGAAGCCAGTTACCTT
CGGAAAAAGAGTTGGTAGCTCTTGATCCGGCAAACAAACCACCGCTGGTAGCGGTGGTTTTTTTGTTTGC
AAGCAGCAGATTACGCGCAGAAAAAAAGGATCTCAAGAAGATCCTTTGATCTTTTCTACGGGGTCTGACG
CTCAGTGGAACGAAAACTCACGTTAAGGGATTTTGGTCATGAGATTATCAAAAAGGATCTTCACCTAGAT
CCTTTTAAATTAAAAATGAAGTTTTAAATCAATCTAAAGTATATATGAGTAAACTTGGTCTGACAGTTAC
CAATGCTTAATCAGTGAGGCACCTATCTCAGCGATCTGTCTATTTCGTTCATCCATAGTTGCCTGACTCC
CCGTCGTGTAGATAACTACGATACGGGAGGGCTTACCATCTGGCCCCAGTGCTGCAATGATACCGCGAGA
CCCACGCTCACCGGCTCCAGATTTATCAGCAATAAACCAGCCAGCCGGAAGGGCCGAGCGCAGAAGTGGT
CCTGCAACTTTATCCGCCTCCATCCAGTCTATTAATTGTTGCCGGGAAGCTAGAGTAAGTAGTTCGCCAG
TTAATAGTTTGCGCAACGTTGTTGCCATTGCTACAGGCATCGTGGTGTCACGCTCGTCGTTTGGTATGGC
TTCATTCAGCTCCGGTTCCCAACGATCAAGGCGAGTTACATGATCCCCCATGTTGTGCAAAAAAGCGGTT
AGCTCCTTCGGTCCTCCGATCGTTGTCAGAAGTAAGTTGGCCGCAGTGTTATCACTCATGGTTATGGCAG
CACTGCATAATTCTCTTACTGTCATGCCATCCGTAAGATGCTTTTCTGTGACTGGTGAGTACTCAACCAA
GTCATTCTGAGAATAGTGTATGCGGCGACCGAGTTGCTCTTGCCCGGCGTCAATACGGGATAATACCGCG
CCACATAGCAGAACTTTAAAAGTGCTCATCATTGGAAAACGTTCTTCGGGGCGAAAACTCTCAAGGATCT
TACCGCTGTTGAGATCCAGTTCGATGTAACCCACTCGTGCACCCAACTGATCTTCAGCATCTTTTACTTT
CACCAGCGTTTCTGGGTGAGCAAAAACAGGAAGGCAAAATGCCGCAAAAAAGGGAATAAGGGCGACACGG
AAATGTTGAATACTCATACTCTTCCTTTTTCAATATTATTGAAGCATTTATCAGGGTTATTGTCTCATGA
GCGGATACATATTTGAATGTATTTAGAAAAATAAACAAATAGGGGTTCCGCGCACATTTCCCCGAAAAGT
GCCACCTGACGTCTAAGAAACCATTATTATCATGACATTAACCTATAAAAATAGGCGTATCACGAGGCCC
TTTCGTCTCGCGCGTTTCGGTGATGACGGTGAAAACCTCTGACACATGCAGCTCCCGGAGACGGTCACAG
CTTGTCTGTAAGCGGATGCCGGGAGCAGACAAGCCCGTCAGGGCGCGTCAGCGGGTGTTGGCGGGTGTCG
GGGCTGGCTTAACTATGCGGCATCAGAGCAGATTGTACTGAGAGTGCACCATTCGACGCTCTCCCTTATG
CGACTCCTGCATTAGGAAGCAGCCCAGTAGTAGGTTGAGGCCGTTGAGCACCGCCGCCGCAAGGAATGGT
GCATGCAAGGAGATGGCGCCCAACAGTCCCCCGGCCACGGGGCCTGCCACCATACCCACGCCGAAACAAG
CGCTCATGAGCCCGAAGTGGCGAGCCCGATCTTCCCCATCGGTGATGTCGGCGATATAGGCGCCAGCAAC
CGCACCTGTGGCGCCGGTGATGCCGGCCACGATGCGTCCGGCGTAGAGGATCTGGCTAGCGATGACCCTG
CTGATTGGTTCGCTGACCATTTCCGGGTGCGGGACGGCGTTACCAGAAACTCAGAAGGTTCGTCCAACCA
AACCGACTCTGACGGCAGTTTACGAGAGAGATGATAGGGTCTGCTTCAGT
